>Addgene plasmid #213218 | CXCR1-DuET | addgene full sequence | sequence record 430780 | Addgene NGS Result
ATCTAAAGTATATATGAGTAAACTTGGTCTGACAGTTACCAATGCTTAATCAGTGAGGCACCTATCTCAG
CGATCTGTCTATTTCGTTCATCCATAGTTGCCTGACTCCCCGTCGTGTAGATAACTACGATACGGGAGGG
CTTACCATCTGGCCCCAGTGCTGCAATGATACCGCGAGACCCACGCTCACCGGCTCCAGATTTATCAGCA
ATAAACCAGCCAGCCGGAAGGGCCGAGCGCAGAAGTGGTCCTGCAACTTTATCCGCCTCCATCCAGTCTA
TTAATTGTTGCCGGGAAGCTAGAGTAAGTAGTTCGCCAGTTAATAGTTTGCGCAACGTTGTTGCCATTGC
TACAGGCATCGTGGTGTCACGCTCGTCGTTTGGTATGGCTTCATTCAGCTCCGGTTCCCAACGATCAAGG
CGAGTTACATGATCCCCCATGTTGTGCAAAAAAGCGGTTAGCTCCTTCGGTCCTCCGATCGTTGTCAGAA
GTAAGTTGGCCGCAGTGTTATCACTCATGGTTATGGCAGCACTGCATAATTCTCTTACTGTCATGCCATC
CGTAAGATGCTTTTCTGTGACTGGTGAGTACTCAACCAAGTCATTCTGAGAATAGTGTATGCGGCGACCG
AGTTGCTCTTGCCCGGCGTCAATACGGGATAATACCGCGCCACATAGCAGAACTTTAAAAGTGCTCATCA
TTGGAAAACGTTCTTCGGGGCGAAAACTCTCAAGGATCTTACCGCTGTTGAGATCCAGTTCGATGTAACC
CACTCGTGCACCCAACTGATCTTCAGCATCTTTTACTTTCACCAGCGTTTCTGGGTGAGCAAAAACAGGA
AGGCAAAATGCCGCAAAAAAGGGAATAAGGGCGACACGGAAATGTTGAATACTCATACTCTTCCTTTTTC
AATATTATTGAAGCATTTATCAGGGTTATTGTCTCATGAGCGGATACATATTTGAATGTATTTAGAAAAA
TAAACAAATAGGGGTTCCGCGCACATTTCCCCGAAAAGTGCCACCTGACGTCGACGGATCGGGAGATCTC
CCGATCCCCTATGGTGCACTCTCAGTACAATCTGCTCTGATGCCGCATAGTTAAGCCAGTATCTGCTCCC
TGCTTGTGTGTTGGAGGTCGCTGAGTAGTGCGCGAGCAAAATTTAAGCTACAACAAGGCAAGGCTTGACC
GACATTTGCATGAAGAATCTGCTTAGGGTTAGGCGTTTTGCGCTGCTTCGCGATGTACGGGCCAGATATA
CGCGTTGACATTGATTATTGACTAGTTATTAATAGTAATCAATTACGGGGTCATTAGTTCATAGCCCATA
TATGGAGTTCCGCGTTACATAACTTACGGTAAATGGCCCGCCTGGCTGACCGCCCAACGACCCCCGCCCA
TTGACGTCAATAATGACGTATGTTCCCATAGTAACGCCAATAGGGACTTTCCATTGACGTCAATGGGTGG
AGTATTTACGGTAAACTGCCCACTTGGCAGTACATCAAGTGTATCATATGCCAAGTACGCCCCCTATTGA
CGTCAATGACGGTAAATGGCCCGCCTGGCATTATGCCCAGTACATGACCTTATGGGACTTTCCTACTTGG
CAGTACATCTACGTATTAGTCATCGCTATTACCATGGTGATGCGGTTTTGGCAGTACATCAATGGGCGTG
GATAGCGGTTTGACTCACGGGGATTTCCAAGTCTCCACCCCATTGACGTCAATGGGAGTTTGTTTTGGCA
CCAAAATCAACGGGACTTTCCAAAATGTCGTAACAACTCCGCCCCATTGACGCAAATGGGCGGTAGGCGT
GTACGGTGGGAGGTCTATATAAGCAGAGCTCTCTGGCTAACTAGAGAACCCACTGCTTACTGGCTTATCG
AAATTAATACGACTCACTATAGGGAGACCCAAGCTGGCTAGCGTTTAAACTTAAGCTTAGCGCCACCATG
AAGACGATCATCGCCCTGAGCTACATCTTCTGCCTGGTATTCGCCGACTACAAGGACGATGATGACGCCA
GCATCGATATGTCCAATATCACCGATCCCCAGATGTGGGATTTCGATGACCTCAACTTCACGGGCATGCC
TCCCGCTGATGAAGATTACAGCCCATGCATGCTGGAGACAGAGACCCTGAACAAATACGTAGTTATAATC
GCATACGCTCTGGTCTTCCTTCTGTCTCTCCTGGGAAATAGTCTGGTTATGCTTGTTATACTGTACAGCA
GAGTGGGCCGCTCTGTTACTGACGTCTACCTCCTGAACCTGGCACTCGCTGACTTGTTGTTTGCTTTGAC
CCTGCCGATCTGGGCCGCCTCCAAGGTAAACGGGTGGATCTTTGGCACATTCTTGTGCAAGGTAGTGTCA
TTGCTGAAAGAGGTGAACTTTTACTCCGGGATACTGTTGCTGGCTTGCATTAGCGTCGACAGGTACCTCG
CAATAGTGCACGCTACTCGCACACTCACTCAAAAGCGGCACCTGGTCAAGTTTGTGTGCCTCGGGTGCTG
GGGGCTCTCTATGAACTTGTCCCTCCCCTTTTTTCTGTTCAGACAGGCATATCACCCCAACAATTCCTCT
CCTGTCTGCTATGAGGTACTCGGCAACGATACTGCAAAGTGGAGGATGGTACTGCGGATTTTGCCTCACA
CCTTCGGCTTTATCGTGCCTCTGTTCGTAATGCTGTTCTGCTACGGATTTACGCTTCGCACTCTGTTCAA
GGCACACATGGGGCAGAAGCACAGGGCTATGCGGGTGATCTTTGCCGTAGTGCTGATCTTCCTGCTCTGT
TGGCTCCCGTATAATCTGGTCCTCCTTGCAGATACCCTGATGCGGACTCAGGTCATCCAGGAATCATGTG
AACGCCGCAATAATATTGGCCGAGCCCTTGATGCTACAGAGATTTTGGGCTTTCTGCACAGCTGCCTCAA
CCCAATCATCTATGCGTTTATTGGCCAAAATTTCCGCCACGGATTTCTCAAAATTCTCGCAATGCACGGC
CTGGTGTCCAAGGAGTTTCTGGCTAGACACCGGGTGACAAGTTATACAAGCAGTTCAGTTAATGTCTCTT
CAAATTTGATCGATACCGGTGGACGCACCGGTGAATTCGATGAGGCCAGCACCACCGTGTCTAAGACCGA
GACTTCTCAGGTGGCCCCTGCCTAACTCGAGTCTAGAGGGCCCGTTTAAACCCGCTGATCAGCCTCGACT
GTGCCTTCTAGTTGCCAGCCATCTGTTGTTTGCCCCTCCCCCGTGCCTTCCTTGACCCTGGAAGGTGCCA
CTCCCACTGTCCTTTCCTAATAAAATGAGGAAATTGCATCGCATTGTCTGAGTAGGTGTCATTCTATTCT
GGGGGGTGGGGTGGGGCAGGACAGCAAGGGGGAGGATTGGGAAGACAATAGCAGGCATGCTGGGGATGCG
GTGGGCTCTATGGCTTCTGAGGCGGAAAGAACCAGCTGGGGCTCTAGGGGGTATCCCC
[124 nt withheld, positions 3489-3612]
C
[91 nt withheld, positions 3614-3704]
A
[49 nt withheld, positions 3706-3754]
CCTTTGACGTTGGAGTCCACGTTCTTT
[37 nt withheld, positions 3782-3818]
ACCCTATCTCGGTCTATTCTTTTGATTTATAAGGGATTTTGCCGATTTCGGCCTATTGGTTAAAAAATGA
GCTGATTTAACAAAAATTTAACGCGAATTAATTCTGTGGAATGTGTGTCAGTTAGGGTGTGGAAAGTCCC
CAGGCTCCCCAGCAGGCAGAAGTATGCAAAGCATGCATCTCAATTAGTCAGCAACCAGGTGTGGAAAGTC
CCCAGGCTCCCCAGCAGGCAGAAGTATGCAAAGCATGCATCTCAATTAGTCAGCAACCATAGTCCCGCCC
CTAACTCCGCCCATCCCGCCCCTAACTCCGCCCAGTTCCGCCCATTCTCCGCCCCATGGCTGACTAATTT
TTTTTATTTATGCAGAGGCCGAGGCCGCCTCTGCCTCTGAGCTATTCCAGAAGTAGTGAGGAGGCTTTTT
TGGAGGCCTAGGCTTTTGCAAAAAGCTCCCGGGAGCTTGTATATCCATTTTCGGATCTGATCAAGAGACA
GGATGAGGATCGTTTCGCATGATTGAACAAGATGGATTGCACGCAGGTTCTCCGGCCGCTTGGGTGGAGA
GGCTATTCGGCTATGACTGGGCACAACAGACAATCGGCTGCTCTGATGCCGCCGTGTTCCGGCTGTCAGC
GCAGGGGCGCCCGGTTCTTTTTGTCAAGACCGACCTGTCCGGTGCCCTGAATGAACTGCAGGACGAGGCA
GCGCGGCTATCGTGGCTGGCCACGACGGGCGTTCCTTGCGCAGCTGTGCTCGACGTTGTCACTGAAGCGG
GAAGGGACTGGCTGCTATTGGGCGAAGTGCCGGGGCAGGATCTCCTGTCATCTCACCTTGCTCCTGCCGA
GAAAGTATCCATCATGGCTGATGCAATGCGGCGGCTGCATACGCTTGATCCGGCTACCTGCCCATTCGAC
CACCAAGCGAAACATCGCATCGAGCGAGCACGTACTCGGATGGAAGCCGGTCTTGTCGATCAGGATGATC
TGGACGAAGAGCATCAGGGGCTCGCGCCAGCCGAACTGTTCGCCAGGCTCAAGGCGCGCATGCCCGACGG
CGAGGATCTCGTCGTGACCCATGGCGATGCCTGCTTGCCGAATATCATGGTGGAAAATGGCCGCTTTTCT
GGATTCATCGACTGTGGCCGGCTGGGTGTGGCGGACCGCTATCAGGACATAGCGTTGGCTACCCGTGATA
TTGCTGAAGAGCTTGGCGGCGAATGGGCTGACCGCTTCCTCGTGCTTTACGGTATCGCCGCTCCCGATTC
GCAGCGCATCGCCTTCTATCGCCTTCTTGACGAGTTCTTCTGAGCGGGACTCTGGGGTTCGAAATGACCG
ACCAAGCGACGCCCAACCTGCCATCACGAGATTTCGATTCCACCGCCGCCTTCTATGAAAGGTTGGGCTT
CGGAATCGTTTTCCGGGACGCCGGCTGGATGATCCTCCAGCGCGGGGATCTCATGCTGGAGTTCTTCGCC
CACCCCAACTTGTTTATTGCAGCTTATAATGGTTACAAATAAAGCAATAGCATCACAAATTTCACAAATA
AAGCATTTTTTTCACTGCATTCTAGTTGTGGTTTGTCCAAACTCATCAATGTATCTTATCATGTCTGTAT
ACCGTCGACCTCTAGCTAGAGCTTGGCGTAATCATGGTCATAGCTGTTTCCTGTGTGAAATTGTTATCCG
CTCACAATTCCACACAACATACGAGCCGGAAGCATAAAGTGTAAAGCCTGGGGTGCCTAATGAGTGAGCT
AACTCACATTAATTGCGTTGCGCTCACTGCCCGCTTTCCAGTCGGGAAACCTGTCGTGCCAGCTGCATTA
ATGAATCGGCCAACGCGCGGGGAGAGGCGGTTTGCGTATTGGGCGCTCTTCCGCTTCCTCGCTCACTGAC
TCGCTGCGCTCGGTCGTTCGGCTGCGGCGAGCGGTATCAGCTCACTCAAAGGCGGTAATACGGTTATCCA
CAGAATCAGGGGATAACGCAGGAAAGAACATGTGAGCAAAAGGCCAGCAAAAGGCCAGGAACCGTAAAAA
GGCCGCGTTGCTGGCGTTTTTCCATAGGCTCCGCCCCCCTGACGAGCATCACAAAAATCGACGCTCAAGT
CAGAGGTGGCGAAACCCGACAGGACTATAAAGATACCAGGCGTTTCCCCCTGGAAGCTCCCTCGTGCGCT
CTCCTGTTCCGACCCTGCCGCTTACCGGATACCTGTCCGCCTTTCTCCCTTCGGGAAGCGTGGCGCTTTC
TCATAGCTCACGCTGTAGGTATCTCAGTTCGGTGTAGGTCGTTCGCTCCAAGCTGGGCTGTGTGCACGAA
CCCCCCGTTCAGCCCGACCGCTGCGCCTTATCCGGTAACTATCGTCTTGAGTCCAACCCGGTAAGACACG
ACTTATCGCCACTGGCAGCAGCCACTGGTAACAGGATTAGCAGAGCGAGGTATGTAGGCGGTGCTACAGA
GTTCTTGAAGTGGTGGCCTAACTACGGCTACACTAGAAGAACGGTATTTGGTATCTGCGCTCTGCTGAAG
CCAGTTACCTTCGGAAAAAGAGTTGGTAGCTCTTGATCCGGCAAACAAACCACCGCTGGTAGCGGTGGTT
TTTTTGTTTGCAAGCAGCAGATTACGCGCAGAAAAAAAGGATCTCAAGAAGATCCTTTGATCTTTTCTAC
GGGGTCTGACGCTCAGTGGAACGAAAACTCACGTTAAGGGATTTTGGTCATGAGATTATCAAAAAGGATC
TTCACCTAGATCCTTTTAAATTAAAAATGAAGTTTTAAATCA
Features (pLannotate 1.2.2; 21 found; start..end, strand, type, name):
     36..896     -  CDS            AmpR: β-lactamase; bla; confers resistance to ampicillin, carbenicillin, and related antibiotics
    897..1001    -  promoter       AmpR promoter: bla
   1060..1112    -  misc_feature   bom (fragment): basis of mobility region from pBR322
   1267..1646    +  enhancer       CMV enhancer: human cytomegalovirus immediate early enhancer
   1647..1850    +  promoter       CMV promoter: human cytomegalovirus (CMV) immediate early promoter
   1846..1879    +  LTR            5' LTR (truncated) (fragment): truncated 5' long terminal repeat (LTR) from HIV-1
   1895..1913    +  promoter       T7 promoter: promoter for bacteriophage T7 RNA polymerase
   2006..2026    +  CDS            3xFLAG (fragment): three tandem FLAG® epitope tags
   2039..3088    +  CDS            CXCR1: CXCR1_HUMAN - Also known as CMKAR1, IL8RA. Experimental evidence at protein level: Swiss-Prot protein existence level 1. Receptor to interleukin-8, which is a powerful neutrophils chemotactic factor. Binding of IL-8 to the receptor causes activation of neutrophils. This response is mediated via a G-protein that activate a phosphatidylinositol-calcium second messenger system. This receptor binds to IL-8 with a high affinity and to MGSA (GRO) with a low affinity. From Homo sapiens (Human).
   3219..3443    +  polyA_signal   bGH poly(A) signal: bovine growth hormone polyadenylation signal
   3447..3468    +  promoter       SV40 promoter (fragment): SV40 enhancer and early promoter
   3489..3917    +  rep_origin     f1 ori (sequence partly withheld): f1 bacteriophage origin of replication; arrow indicates direction of (+) strand synthesis
   3931..4260    +  promoter       SV40 promoter: SV40 enhancer and early promoter
   4327..5118    +  CDS            neo: KKA2_KLEPN - Also known as kan, nptII. Experimental evidence at protein level: Swiss-Prot protein existence level 1. Resistance to kanamycin, neomycin, paromomycin, ribostamycin, butirosin and gentamicin B. From Klebsiella pneumoniae.
   5142..5300    +  CDS            ble (fragment): BLE_KLEPN - Experimental evidence at protein level: Swiss-Prot protein existence level 1. Binding protein with a strong affinity to the bleomycin family of antibiotics. Binds to CL990; an antimitotic-antibiotic compound. From Klebsiella pneumoniae.
   5295..5416    +  polyA_signal   SV40 poly(A) signal: SV40 polyadenylation signal
   5489..5505    -  protein_bind   lac operator: The lac repressor binds to the lac operator to inhibit transcription in E. coli. This inhibition can be relieved by adding lactose or isopropyl-β-D-thiogalactopyranoside (IPTG). lac repressor encoded by lacI
   5513..5543    -  promoter       lac promoter: promoter for the E. coli lac operon
   5558..5579    -  protein_bind   CAP binding site: CAP binding activates transcription in the presence of cAMP. E. coli catabolite activator protein
   5592..5684    -  CDS            lacI (fragment): lac repressor; lacI; The lac repressor binds to the lac operator to inhibit transcription in E. coli. This inhibition can be relieved by adding lactose or isopropyl-β-D-thiogalactopyranoside (IPTG).
   5867..6455    -  rep_origin     ori: high-copy-number ColE1/pMB1/pBR322/pUC origin of replication
