[The description below was written by a language model from this plasmid's Addgene catalogue record and pLannotate feature annotations shown in this document.]
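Description:
CXCR1-DuET is a mammalian expression plasmid built on the pcDNA 3.1 (+) backbone that carries the human chemokine receptor CXCR1 (C-X-C motif chemokine receptor 1, also known as IL8RA or CD181), a class A GPCR that serves as a high-affinity receptor for interleukin-8. It is maintained in E. coli as a high-copy plasmid through a ColE1/pUC-type origin and selected with ampicillin via the β-lactamase gene. An f1 origin is also present. For mammalian cells, an SV40 early promoter drives a neomycin phosphotransferase cassette terminated by the SV40 polyadenylation signal, which would allow G418 selection of stable transfectants.

The receptor coding sequence, inserted by Gibson cloning, sits downstream of the CMV immediate early enhancer and promoter and is followed by the bovine growth hormone polyadenylation signal. A T7 promoter between the CMV promoter and the insert permits in vitro transcription. In the DuET design the receptor is preceded by a cleavable hemagglutinin signal peptide, which promotes membrane insertion and is removed to expose an N-terminal FLAG epitope, and it ends with a C-terminal 1D4 epitope. The automated annotation detects the FLAG sequence (as a short match to 3xFLAG) just upstream of the CXCR1 open reading frame, but it does not label the signal peptide or the 1D4 tag. Short hits to an HIV-1 LTR, ble and lacI look like incidental partial matches in the backbone rather than functional elements.

The dual tags allow capture and detection of the receptor from opposite ends. According to the record, the construct is optimized for expression in mammalian cells and for proteomics studies, and the associated work used it for multiplexed selectivity screening of anti-GPCR antibodies.
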