Addgene plasmid #213218: CXCR1-DuET
Purpose: The DuET construct encodes the named human GPCR engineered with a cleaved hemagglutinin signal peptide, a 5' FLAG and a 3' 1D4 epitope tag optimized for expression in mammalian cells and proteomics studies.
Depositing lab: Thomas Sakmar. Depositing organization: Rockefeller University. Publication: Multiplexed selectivity screening of anti-GPCR antibodies. Dahl L, Kotliar IB, Bendes A, Dodig-Crnkovic T, Fromm S, Elofsson A, Uhlen M, Sakmar TP, Schwenk JM. Sci Adv. 2023 May 3;9(18):eadf9297. doi: 10.1126/sciadv.adf9297. Epub 2023 May 3. PubMed 37134173.
Backbone
  Vector backbone: pcDNA 3.1 (+)
  Vector type: Mammalian Expression
Growth in bacteria
  Bacterial resistance: Ampicillin, 100 μg/mL
  Growth temperature: 37°C
  Growth strain: DH5alpha
  Copy number: High Copy
Gene/Insert
  Gene/Insert name: CXCR1 (alt names: C-X-C motif chemokine receptor 1; CD181, CDw128a, CKR-1, CMKAR1, IL8RA)
  Species: H. sapiens (human)
  Entrez Gene: CXCR1 (a.k.a. C-C, C-C-CKR-1, CD128, CD181, CDw128a, CKR-1, CMKAR1, IL8R1, IL8RA, IL8RBA)
  Promoter: CMV, T7
  Tag / fusion protein: FLAG (N terminal on insert); 1D4 (C terminal on insert)
  Cloning method: Gibson Cloning
Terms and licenses: Academic/Nonprofit Terms; Industry Terms: Not Available to Industry
Depositor comments: Class: A, Family: Chemokine. Ensembl ID: ENSG00000163464, Uniprot ID: P25024
How to cite: CXCR1-DuET was a gift from Thomas Sakmar (Addgene plasmid # 213218 ; http://n2t.net/addgene:213218 ; RRID:Addgene_213218)
